Addgene plasmid #86304: PX458_MBD1_iso1_2
Purpose: Encodes gRNA for 3' target of human MBD1_iso1
Depositing lab: Eric Mendenhall & Richard M. Myers. Depositing organization: University of Alabama in Huntsville. Publication: CETCh-seq: CRISPR epitope tagging ChIP-seq of DNA-binding proteins. Savic D, Partridge EC, Newberry KM, Smith SB, Meadows SK, Roberts BS, Mackiewicz M, Mendenhall EM, Myers RM. Genome Res. 2015 Sep 9. 10.1101/gr.193540.115 PubMed 26355004.
Backbone
  Vector backbone: PX458
  Vector type: CRISPR
Growth in bacteria
  Bacterial resistance: Ampicillin, 100 μg/mL
  Growth temperature: 37°C
  Growth strain: DH5alpha
  Copy number: High Copy
Gene/Insert
  Gene/Insert name: gRNA against MBD1_iso1
  gRNA/shRNA sequence: GCTAGAAAGCAGTAGACTGG
  Species: H. sapiens (human)
  Entrez Gene: MBD1 (a.k.a. CXXC3, PCM1, RFT)
  Cloning method: Gibson Cloning
  Sequencing primers: 5′ pBR322ori-F
Terms and licenses: Academic/Nonprofit Terms; Industry Terms: Not Available to Industry
Depositor comments: Note: This plasmid is part of the Mendenhall and Meyers CRISPR-based Tagging system to add a tag (currently using FLAG) to endogenous proteins. Please see https://www.addgene.org/crispr/tagging/ for more details.
How to cite: PX458_MBD1_iso1_2 was a gift from Eric Mendenhall & Richard M. Myers (Addgene plasmid # 86304 ; http://n2t.net/addgene:86304 ; RRID:Addgene_86304)
