[The description below was written by a language model from this plasmid's Addgene catalogue record and pLannotate feature annotations shown in this document.]
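Description:
PX458_MBD1_iso1_2 is a mammalian CRISPR/Cas9 expression plasmid built on the PX458 backbone, carrying a single guide RNA directed at the 3' end of the human MBD1 gene (isoform 1). It is propagated in E. coli as a high-copy plasmid through a ColE1/pUC-type origin and selected with ampicillin via the β-lactamase gene. An f1 phage origin is also present, along with short annotated fragments of bom and rop and a single AAV2 inverted terminal repeat. These are backbone remnants, and one ITR alone does not make an AAV-packageable vector.

The payload consists of two expression units. A human U6 RNA polymerase III promoter drives the guide, which was inserted by Gibson cloning immediately upstream of the Streptococcus pyogenes gRNA scaffold. A second, partial scaffold annotation follows the first. Downstream, a hybrid promoter made of the CMV enhancer, the chicken β-actin promoter and a hybrid intron drives S. pyogenes Cas9. The annotation software splits Cas9 into contiguous N- and C-terminal portions, but it forms one continuous coding region. Cas9 is followed by a nucleoplasmin nuclear localization signal and then EGFP, and the unit ends with a bovine growth hormone polyadenylation signal. The short linker between the NLS and EGFP is not annotated in the feature table. EGFP allows transfected cells to be identified or sorted by fluorescence.

According to the record, the plasmid is part of a CRISPR-based epitope tagging system that adds a tag (currently FLAG) to endogenous proteins, developed for ChIP-seq of DNA-binding proteins. Cas9 cutting near the 3' end of the MBD1 coding region would support tag insertion. The donor template is not part of this construct.
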