Features (pLannotate 1.2.2; 19 found; start..end, strand, type, name):
     65..653     +  rep_origin     ori: high-copy-number ColE1/pMB1/pBR322/pUC origin of replication
    715..955     +  promoter       U6 promoter: RNA polymerase III promoter for human U6 snRNA
    984..1059    +  misc_RNA       gRNA scaffold: guide RNA scaffold for the Streptococcus pyogenes CRISPR/Cas9 system
   1066..1109    +  misc_RNA       gRNA scaffold (fragment): guide RNA scaffold for the Streptococcus pyogenes CRISPR/Cas9 system
   1156..1441    +  enhancer       CMV enhancer: human cytomegalovirus immediate early enhancer; contains an 18-bp deletion relative to the standard CMV enhancer
   1443..1720    +  promoter       chicken β-actin promoter: No description available
   1721..1948    +  intron         hybrid intron: hybrid between chicken β-actin (CBA) and minute virus of mice (MMV) introns (Gray et al., 2011)
   2086..3687    +  CDS            Cas9(N): N-terminal portion of Streptococcus pyogenes Cas9 (Zetsche et al., 2015)
   3688..6186    +  CDS            Cas9(C): C-terminal portion of Streptococcus pyogenes Cas9 (Zetsche et al., 2015)
   6187..6234    +  CDS            nucleoplasmin NLS: bipartite nuclear localization signal from nucleoplasmin
   6304..7017    +  CDS            EGFP: EGFP is a basic (constitutively fluorescent) green fluorescent protein published in 1996, derived from Aequorea victoria. It is reported to be a rapidly-maturing weak dimer with moderate acid sensitivity.
   7051..7162    +  polyA_signal   bGH poly(A) signal: bovine growth hormone polyadenylation signal
   7267..7407    +  repeat_region  AAV2 ITR: inverted terminal repeat of adeno-associated virus serotype 2 inverted
   7412..7463    -  misc_feature   bom (fragment): basis of mobility region from pBR322
   7482..7937    +  rep_origin     f1 ori (sequence partly withheld): f1 bacteriophage origin of replication; arrow indicates direction of (+) strand synthesis
   7938..7987    -  misc_feature   bom (fragment): basis of mobility region from pBR322
   8089..8124    -  CDS            rop (fragment): Rop protein, which maintains plasmids at low copy number; rop
   8219..8323    +  promoter       AmpR promoter: bla
   8324..9184    +  CDS            AmpR: β-lactamase; bla; confers resistance to ampicillin, carbenicillin, and related antibiotics
>Addgene plasmid #86304 | PX458_MBD1_iso1_2 | addgene full sequence | sequence record 171034 | Addgene NGS Result
TCCCTTAACGTGAGTTTTCGTTCCACTGAGCGTCAGACCCCGTAGAAAAGATCAAAGGATCTTCTTGAGA
TCCTTTTTTTCTGCGCGTAATCTGCTGCTTGCAAACAAAAAAACCACCGCTACCAGCGGTGGTTTGTTTG
CCGGATCAAGAGCTACCAACTCTTTTTCCGAAGGTAACTGGCTTCAGCAGAGCGCAGATACCAAATACTG
TTCTTCTAGTGTAGCCGTAGTTAGGCCACCACTTCAAGAACTCTGTAGCACCGCCTACATACCTCGCTCT
GCTAATCCTGTTACCAGTGGCTGCTGCCAGTGGCGATAAGTCGTGTCTTACCGGGTTGGACTCAAGACGA
TAGTTACCGGATAAGGCGCAGCGGTCGGGCTGAACGGGGGGTTCGTGCACACAGCCCAGCTTGGAGCGAA
CGACCTACACCGAACTGAGATACCTACAGCGTGAGCTATGAGAAAGCGCCACGCTTCCCGAAGGGAGAAA
GGCGGACAGGTATCCGGTAAGCGGCAGGGTCGGAACAGGAGAGCGCACGAGGGAGCTTCCAGGGGGAAAC
GCCTGGTATCTTTATAGTCCTGTCGGGTTTCGCCACCTCTGACTTGAGCGTCGATTTTTGTGATGCTCGT
CAGGGGGGCGGAGCCTATGGAAAAACGCCAGCAACGCGGCCTTTTTACGGTTCCTGGCCTTTTGCTGGCC
TTTTGCTCACATGTGAGGGCCTATTTCCCATGATTCCTTCATATTTGCATATACGATACAAGGCTGTTAG
AGAGATAATTGGAATTAATTTGACTGTAAACACAAAGATATTAGTACAAAATACGTGACGTAGAAAGTAA
TAATTTCTTGGGTAGTTTGCAGTTTTAAAATTATGTTTTAAAATGGACTATCATATGCTTACCGTAACTT
GAAAGTATTTCGATTTCTTGGCTTTATATATCTTGTGGAAAGGACGAAACACCGCTAGAAAGCAGTAGAC
TGGGTTTTAGAGCTAGAAATAGCAAGTTAAAATAAGGCTAGTCCGTTATCAACTTGAAAAAGTGGCACCG
AGTCGGTGCTTTTTTGTTTTAGAGCTAGAAATAGCAAGTTAAAATAAGGCTAGTCCGTTTTTAGCGCGTG
CGCCAATTCTGCAGACAAATGGCTCTAGAGGTACCCGTTACATAACTTACGGTAAATGGCCCGCCTGGCT
GACCGCCCAACGACCCCCGCCCATTGACGTCAATAGTAACGCCAATAGGGACTTTCCATTGACGTCAATG
GGTGGAGTATTTACGGTAAACTGCCCACTTGGCAGTACATCAAGTGTATCATATGCCAAGTACGCCCCCT
ATTGACGTCAATGACGGTAAATGGCCCGCCTGGCATTGTGCCCAGTACATGACCTTATGGGACTTTCCTA
CTTGGCAGTACATCTACGTATTAGTCATCGCTATTACCATGGTCGAGGTGAGCCCCACGTTCTGCTTCAC
TCTCCCCATCTCCCCCCCCTCCCCACCCCCAATTTTGTATTTATTTATTTTTTAATTATTTTGTGCAGCG
ATGGGGGCGGGGGGGGGGGGGGGGCGCGCGCCAGGCGGGGCGGGGCGGGGCGAGGGGCGGGGCGGGGCGA
GGCGGAGAGGTGCGGCGGCAGCCAATCAGAGCGGCGCGCTCCGAAAGTTTCCTTTTATGGCGAGGCGGCG
GCGGCGGCGGCCCTATAAAAAGCGAAGCGCGCGGCGGGCGGGAGTCGCTGCGCGCTGCCTTCGCCCCGTG
CCCCGCTCCGCCGCCGCCTCGCGCCGCCCGCCCCGGCTCTGACTGACCGCGTTACTCCCACAGGTGAGCG
GGCGGGACGGCCCTTCTCCTCCGGGCTGTAATTAGCTGAGCAAGAGGTAAGGGTTTAAGGGATGGTTGGT
TGGTGGGGTATTAATGTTTAATTACCTGGAGCACCTGCCTGAAATCACTTTTTTTCAGGTTGGACCGGTG
CCACCATGGACTATAAGGACCACGACGGAGACTACAAGGATCATGATATTGATTACAAAGACGATGACGA
TAAGATGGCCCCAAAGAAGAAGCGGAAGGTCGGTATCCACGGAGTCCCAGCAGCCGACAAGAAGTACAGC
ATCGGCCTGGACATCGGCACCAACTCTGTGGGCTGGGCCGTGATCACCGACGAGTACAAGGTGCCCAGCA
AGAAATTCAAGGTGCTGGGCAACACCGACCGGCACAGCATCAAGAAGAACCTGATCGGAGCCCTGCTGTT
CGACAGCGGCGAAACAGCCGAGGCCACCCGGCTGAAGAGAACCGCCAGAAGAAGATACACCAGACGGAAG
AACCGGATCTGCTATCTGCAAGAGATCTTCAGCAACGAGATGGCCAAGGTGGACGACAGCTTCTTCCACA
GACTGGAAGAGTCCTTCCTGGTGGAAGAGGATAAGAAGCACGAGCGGCACCCCATCTTCGGCAACATCGT
GGACGAGGTGGCCTACCACGAGAAGTACCCCACCATCTACCACCTGAGAAAGAAACTGGTGGACAGCACC
GACAAGGCCGACCTGCGGCTGATCTATCTGGCCCTGGCCCACATGATCAAGTTCCGGGGCCACTTCCTGA
TCGAGGGCGACCTGAACCCCGACAACAGCGACGTGGACAAGCTGTTCATCCAGCTGGTGCAGACCTACAA
CCAGCTGTTCGAGGAAAACCCCATCAACGCCAGCGGCGTGGACGCCAAGGCCATCCTGTCTGCCAGACTG
AGCAAGAGCAGACGGCTGGAAAATCTGATCGCCCAGCTGCCCGGCGAGAAGAAGAATGGCCTGTTCGGAA
ACCTGATTGCCCTGAGCCTGGGCCTGACCCCCAACTTCAAGAGCAACTTCGACCTGGCCGAGGATGCCAA
ACTGCAGCTGAGCAAGGACACCTACGACGACGACCTGGACAACCTGCTGGCCCAGATCGGCGACCAGTAC
GCCGACCTGTTTCTGGCCGCCAAGAACCTGTCCGACGCCATCCTGCTGAGCGACATCCTGAGAGTGAACA
CCGAGATCACCAAGGCCCCCCTGAGCGCCTCTATGATCAAGAGATACGACGAGCACCACCAGGACCTGAC
CCTGCTGAAAGCTCTCGTGCGGCAGCAGCTGCCTGAGAAGTACAAAGAGATTTTCTTCGACCAGAGCAAG
AACGGCTACGCCGGCTACATTGACGGCGGAGCCAGCCAGGAAGAGTTCTACAAGTTCATCAAGCCCATCC
TGGAAAAGATGGACGGCACCGAGGAACTGCTCGTGAAGCTGAACAGAGAGGACCTGCTGCGGAAGCAGCG
GACCTTCGACAACGGCAGCATCCCCCACCAGATCCACCTGGGAGAGCTGCACGCCATTCTGCGGCGGCAG
GAAGATTTTTACCCATTCCTGAAGGACAACCGGGAAAAGATCGAGAAGATCCTGACCTTCCGCATCCCCT
ACTACGTGGGCCCTCTGGCCAGGGGAAACAGCAGATTCGCCTGGATGACCAGAAAGAGCGAGGAAACCAT
CACCCCCTGGAACTTCGAGGAAGTGGTGGACAAGGGCGCTTCCGCCCAGAGCTTCATCGAGCGGATGACC
AACTTCGATAAGAACCTGCCCAACGAGAAGGTGCTGCCCAAGCACAGCCTGCTGTACGAGTACTTCACCG
TGTATAACGAGCTGACCAAAGTGAAATACGTGACCGAGGGAATGAGAAAGCCCGCCTTCCTGAGCGGCGA
GCAGAAAAAGGCCATCGTGGACCTGCTGTTCAAGACCAACCGGAAAGTGACCGTGAAGCAGCTGAAAGAG
GACTACTTCAAGAAAATCGAGTGCTTCGACTCCGTGGAAATCTCCGGCGTGGAAGATCGGTTCAACGCCT
CCCTGGGCACATACCACGATCTGCTGAAAATTATCAAGGACAAGGACTTCCTGGACAATGAGGAAAACGA
GGACATTCTGGAAGATATCGTGCTGACCCTGACACTGTTTGAGGACAGAGAGATGATCGAGGAACGGCTG
AAAACCTATGCCCACCTGTTCGACGACAAAGTGATGAAGCAGCTGAAGCGGCGGAGATACACCGGCTGGG
GCAGGCTGAGCCGGAAGCTGATCAACGGCATCCGGGACAAGCAGTCCGGCAAGACAATCCTGGATTTCCT
GAAGTCCGACGGCTTCGCCAACAGAAACTTCATGCAGCTGATCCACGACGACAGCCTGACCTTTAAAGAG
GACATCCAGAAAGCCCAGGTGTCCGGCCAGGGCGATAGCCTGCACGAGCACATTGCCAATCTGGCCGGCA
GCCCCGCCATTAAGAAGGGCATCCTGCAGACAGTGAAGGTGGTGGACGAGCTCGTGAAAGTGATGGGCCG
GCACAAGCCCGAGAACATCGTGATCGAAATGGCCAGAGAGAACCAGACCACCCAGAAGGGACAGAAGAAC
AGCCGCGAGAGAATGAAGCGGATCGAAGAGGGCATCAAAGAGCTGGGCAGCCAGATCCTGAAAGAACACC
CCGTGGAAAACACCCAGCTGCAGAACGAGAAGCTGTACCTGTACTACCTGCAGAATGGGCGGGATATGTA
CGTGGACCAGGAACTGGACATCAACCGGCTGTCCGACTACGATGTGGACCATATCGTGCCTCAGAGCTTT
CTGAAGGACGACTCCATCGACAACAAGGTGCTGACCAGAAGCGACAAGAACCGGGGCAAGAGCGACAACG
TGCCCTCCGAAGAGGTCGTGAAGAAGATGAAGAACTACTGGCGGCAGCTGCTGAACGCCAAGCTGATTAC
CCAGAGAAAGTTCGACAATCTGACCAAGGCCGAGAGAGGCGGCCTGAGCGAACTGGATAAGGCCGGCTTC
ATCAAGAGACAGCTGGTGGAAACCCGGCAGATCACAAAGCACGTGGCACAGATCCTGGACTCCCGGATGA
ACACTAAGTACGACGAGAATGACAAGCTGATCCGGGAAGTGAAAGTGATCACCCTGAAGTCCAAGCTGGT
GTCCGATTTCCGGAAGGATTTCCAGTTTTACAAAGTGCGCGAGATCAACAACTACCACCACGCCCACGAC
GCCTACCTGAACGCCGTCGTGGGAACCGCCCTGATCAAAAAGTACCCTAAGCTGGAAAGCGAGTTCGTGT
ACGGCGACTACAAGGTGTACGACGTGCGGAAGATGATCGCCAAGAGCGAGCAGGAAATCGGCAAGGCTAC
CGCCAAGTACTTCTTCTACAGCAACATCATGAACTTTTTCAAGACCGAGATTACCCTGGCCAACGGCGAG
ATCCGGAAGCGGCCTCTGATCGAGACAAACGGCGAAACCGGGGAGATCGTGTGGGATAAGGGCCGGGATT
TTGCCACCGTGCGGAAAGTGCTGAGCATGCCCCAAGTGAATATCGTGAAAAAGACCGAGGTGCAGACAGG
CGGCTTCAGCAAAGAGTCTATCCTGCCCAAGAGGAACAGCGATAAGCTGATCGCCAGAAAGAAGGACTGG
GACCCTAAGAAGTACGGCGGCTTCGACAGCCCCACCGTGGCCTATTCTGTGCTGGTGGTGGCCAAAGTGG
AAAAGGGCAAGTCCAAGAAACTGAAGAGTGTGAAAGAGCTGCTGGGGATCACCATCATGGAAAGAAGCAG
CTTCGAGAAGAATCCCATCGACTTTCTGGAAGCCAAGGGCTACAAAGAAGTGAAAAAGGACCTGATCATC
AAGCTGCCTAAGTACTCCCTGTTCGAGCTGGAAAACGGCCGGAAGAGAATGCTGGCCTCTGCCGGCGAAC
TGCAGAAGGGAAACGAACTGGCCCTGCCCTCCAAATATGTGAACTTCCTGTACCTGGCCAGCCACTATGA
GAAGCTGAAGGGCTCCCCCGAGGATAATGAGCAGAAACAGCTGTTTGTGGAACAGCACAAGCACTACCTG
GACGAGATCATCGAGCAGATCAGCGAGTTCTCCAAGAGAGTGATCCTGGCCGACGCTAATCTGGACAAAG
TGCTGTCCGCCTACAACAAGCACCGGGATAAGCCCATCAGAGAGCAGGCCGAGAATATCATCCACCTGTT
TACCCTGACCAATCTGGGAGCCCCTGCCGCCTTCAAGTACTTTGACACCACCATCGACCGGAAGAGGTAC
ACCAGCACCAAAGAGGTGCTGGACGCCACCCTGATCCACCAGAGCATCACCGGCCTGTACGAGACACGGA
TCGACCTGTCTCAGCTGGGAGGCGACAAAAGGCCGGCGGCCACGAAAAAGGCCGGCCAGGCAAAAAAGAA
AAAGGAATTCGGCAGTGGAGAGGGCAGAGGAAGTCTGCTAACATGCGGTGACGTCGAGGAGAATCCTGGC
CCAGTGAGCAAGGGCGAGGAGCTGTTCACCGGGGTGGTGCCCATCCTGGTCGAGCTGGACGGCGACGTAA
ACGGCCACAAGTTCAGCGTGTCCGGCGAGGGCGAGGGCGATGCCACCTACGGCAAGCTGACCCTGAAGTT
CATCTGCACCACCGGCAAGCTGCCCGTGCCCTGGCCCACCCTCGTGACCACCCTGACCTACGGCGTGCAG
TGCTTCAGCCGCTACCCCGACCACATGAAGCAGCACGACTTCTTCAAGTCCGCCATGCCCGAAGGCTACG
TCCAGGAGCGCACCATCTTCTTCAAGGACGACGGCAACTACAAGACCCGCGCCGAGGTGAAGTTCGAGGG
CGACACCCTGGTGAACCGCATCGAGCTGAAGGGCATCGACTTCAAGGAGGACGGCAACATCCTGGGGCAC
AAGCTGGAGTACAACTACAACAGCCACAACGTCTATATCATGGCCGACAAGCAGAAGAACGGCATCAAGG
TGAACTTCAAGATCCGCCACAACATCGAGGACGGCAGCGTGCAGCTCGCCGACCACTACCAGCAGAACAC
CCCCATCGGCGACGGCCCCGTGCTGCTGCCCGACAACCACTACCTGAGCACCCAGTCCGCCCTGAGCAAA
GACCCCAACGAGAAGCGCGATCACATGGTCCTGCTGGAGTTCGTGACCGCCGCCGGGATCACTCTCGGCA
TGGACGAGCTGTACAAGGAATTCTAACTAGAGCTCGCTGATCAGCCTCGACTGTGCCTTCTAGTTGCCAG
CCATCTGTTGTTTGCCCCTCCCCCGTGCCTTCCTTGACCCTGGAAGGTGCCACTCCCACTGTCCTTTCCT
AATAAAATGAGGAAATTGCATCGCATTGTCTGAGTAGGTGTCATTCTATTCTGGGGGGTGGGGTGGGGCA
GGACAGCAAGGGGGAGGATTGGGAAGAGAATAGCAGGCATGCTGGGGAGCGGCCGCAGGAACCCCTAGTG
ATGGAGTTGGCCACTCCCTCTCTGCGCGCTCGCTCGCTCACTGAGGCCGGGCGACCAAAGGTCGCCCGAC
GCCCGGGCTTTGCCCGGGCGGCCTCAGTGAGCGAGCGAGCGCGCAGCTGCCTGCAGGGGCGCCTGATGCG
GTATTTTCTCCTTACGCATCTGTGCGGTATTTCACACCGCATA
[95 nt withheld, positions 7464-7558]
T
[46 nt withheld, positions 7560-7605]
C
[141 nt withheld, positions 7607-7747]
CCTTTGACGTTGGAGTCCACGTTCTTT
[37 nt withheld, positions 7775-7811]
ACTCTATCTCGGGCTATTCTTTTGATTTATAAGGGATTTTGCCGATTTCGGTCTATTGGTTAAAAAATGA
GCTGATTTAACAAAAATTTAACGCGAATTTTAACAAAATATTAACGTTTACAATTTTATGGTGCACTCTC
AGTACAATCTGCTCTGATGCCGCATAGTTAAGCCAGCCCCGACACCCGCCAACACCCGCTGACGCGCCCT
GACGGGCTTGTCTGCTCCCGGCATCCGCTTACAGACAAGCTGTGACCGTCTCCGGGAGCTGCATGTGTCA
GAGGTTTTCACCGTCATCACCGAAACGCGCGAGACGAAAGGGCCTCGTGATACGCCTATTTTTATAGGTT
AATGTCATGATAATAATGGTTTCTTAGACGTCAGGTGGCACTTTTCGGGGAAATGTGCGCGGAACCCCTA
TTTGTTTATTTTTCTAAATACATTCAAATATGTATCCGCTCATGAGACAATAACCCTGATAAATGCTTCA
ATAATATTGAAAAAGGAAGAGTATGAGTATTCAACATTTCCGTGTCGCCCTTATTCCCTTTTTTGCGGCA
TTTTGCCTTCCTGTTTTTGCTCACCCAGAAACGCTGGTGAAAGTAAAAGATGCTGAAGATCAGTTGGGTG
CACGAGTGGGTTACATCGAACTGGATCTCAACAGCGGTAAGATCCTTGAGAGTTTTCGCCCCGAAGAACG
TTTTCCAATGATGAGCACTTTTAAAGTTCTGCTATGTGGCGCGGTATTATCCCGTATTGACGCCGGGCAA
GAGCAACTCGGTCGCCGCATACACTATTCTCAGAATGACTTGGTTGAGTACTCACCAGTCACAGAAAAGC
ATCTTACGGATGGCATGACAGTAAGAGAATTATGCAGTGCTGCCATAACCATGAGTGATAACACTGCGGC
CAACTTACTTCTGACAACGATCGGAGGACCGAAGGAGCTAACCGCTTTTTTGCACAACATGGGGGATCAT
GTAACTCGCCTTGATCGTTGGGAACCGGAGCTGAATGAAGCCATACCAAACGACGAGCGTGACACCACGA
TGCCTGTAGCAATGGCAACAACGTTGCGCAAACTATTAACTGGCGAACTACTTACTCTAGCTTCCCGGCA
ACAATTAATAGACTGGATGGAGGCGGATAAAGTTGCAGGACCACTTCTGCGCTCGGCCCTTCCGGCTGGC
TGGTTTATTGCTGATAAATCTGGAGCCGGTGAGCGTGGAAGCCGCGGTATCATTGCAGCACTGGGGCCAG
ATGGTAAGCCCTCCCGTATCGTAGTTATCTACACGACGGGGAGTCAGGCAACTATGGATGAACGAAATAG
ACAGATCGCTGAGATAGGTGCCTCACTGATTAAGCATTGGTAACTGTCAGACCAAGTTTACTCATATATA
CTTTAGATTGATTTAAAACTTCATTTTTAATTTAAAAGGATCTAGGTGAAGATCCTTTTTGATAATCTCA
TGACCAAAA
